>Addgene plasmid #176953 | PRMT2_pcDNA6.2/EmGFP-Bsd | addgene full sequence | sequence record 349424 | Addgene NGS Result
GTGATGCGGTTTTGGCAGTACATCAATGGGCGTGGATAGCGGTTTGACTCACGGGGATTTCCAAGTCTCC
ACCCCATTGACGTCAATGGGAGTTTGTTTTGGCACCAAAATCAACGGGACTTTCCAAAATGTCGTAACAA
CTCCGCCCCATTGACGCAAATGGGCGGTAGGCGTGTACGGTGGGAGGTCTATATAAGCAGAGCTCTCTGG
CTAACTAGAGAACCCACTGCTTACTGGCTTATCGAAATTAATACGACTCACTATAGGGAGACCCAAGCTG
GCTAGTTAAGCTATCAACAAGTTTGTACAAAAAAGCAGGCACCATGGCAACATCAGGTGACTGTCCCAGA
AGTGAATCGCAGGGAGAAGAGCCTGCTGAGTGCAGTGAGGCGGGTCTCCTGCAGGAGGGAGTACAGCCAG
AGGAGTTTGTGGCCATCGCGGACTACGCTGCCACCGATGAGACCCAGCTCAGTTTTTTGAGAGGAGAAAA
AATTCTTATCCTGAGACAAACCACTGCAGATTGGTGGTGGGGTGAGCGTGCGGGCTGCTGTGGGTACATT
CCGGCAAACCATGTGGGGAAGCACGTGGATGAGTACGACCCCGAGGACACGTGGCAGGATGAAGAGTACT
TCGGCAGCTATGGAACTCTGAAACTCCACTTGGAGATGTTGGCAGACCAGCCACGAACAACTAAATACCA
CAGTGTCATCCTGCAGAATAAAGAATCCCTGACGGATAAAGTCATCCTGGACGTGGGCTGTGGGACTGGG
ATCATCAGTCTCTTCTGTGCACACTATGCGCGGCCTAGAGCGGTGTACGCGGTGGAGGCCAGTGAGATGG
CACAGCACACGGGGCAGCTGGTCTTGCAGAACGGCTTTGCTGACATCATCACCGTGTACCAGCAGAAGGT
GGAGGATGTGGTGCTGCCCGAGAAGGTGGACGTGCTGGTGTCTGAGTGGATGGGGACCTGCCTGCTGTTT
GAGTTCATGATCGAGTCCATCCTGTATGCCCGGGATGCCTGGCTGAAGGAGGACGGGGTCATTTGGCCCA
CCATGGCTGCGTTGCACCTTGTGCCCTGCAGTGCTGATAAGGATTATCGTAGCAAGGTGCTCTTCTGGGA
CAACGCGTACGAGTTCAACCTCAGCGCTCTGAAATCTTTAGCAGTTAAGGAGTTTTTTTCAAAGCCCAAG
TATAACCACATTTTGAAACCAGAAGACTGTCTCTCTGAACCGTGCACTATATTGCAGTTGGACATGAGAA
CCGTGCAAATTTCTGATCTAGAGACCCTGAGGGGCGAGCTGCGCTTCGACATCAGGAAGGCGGGGACCCT
GCACGGCTTCACGGCCTGGTTTAGCGTCCACTTCCAGAGCCTGCAGGAGGGGCAGCCGCCGCAGGTGCTC
AGCACCGGGCCCTTCCACCCCACCACACACTGGAAGCAGACGCTGTTCATGATGGACGACCCAGTCCCTG
TCCATACAGGAGACGTGGTCACGGGTTCAGTTGTGTTGCAGAGAAACCCAGTGTGGATAAGGCACATGTC
TGTGGCTCTGAGCTGGGCTGTCACTTCCAGACAAGACCCCACATCTCAAAAAGTTGGAGAAAAAGTCTTC
CCCATCTGGAGATAGAACCCAGCTTTCTTGTACAAAGTGGTTGATCTAGAGGGCCCGCGGTTCGAAGGTA
AGCCTATCCCTAACCCTCTCCTCGGTCTCGATTCTACGCGTACCGGTTAGTAATGAGTTTAAACGGGGGA
GGCTAACTGAAACACGGAAGGAGACAATACCGGAAGGAACCCGCGCTATGACGGCAATAAAAAGACAGAA
TAAAACGCACGGGTGTTGGGTCGTTTGTTCATAAACGCGGGGTTCGGTCCCAGGGCTGGCACTCTGTCGA
TACCCCACCGAGACCCCATTGGGGCCAATACGCCCGCGTTTCTTCCTTTTCCCCACCCCACCCCCCAAGT
TCGGGTGAAGGCCCAGGGCTCGCAGCCAACGTCGGGGCGGCAGGCCCTGCCATAGCAGATCTGCGCAGCT
GGGGCTCTAGGGGGTATCCCC
[124 nt withheld, positions 2052-2175]
C
[91 nt withheld, positions 2177-2267]
A
[49 nt withheld, positions 2269-2317]
CCTTTGACGTTGGAGTCCACGTTCTTT
[37 nt withheld, positions 2345-2381]
ACCCTATCTCGGTCTATTCTTTTGATTTATAAGGGATTTTGCCGATTTCGGCCTATTGGTTAAAAAATGA
GCTGATTTAACAAAAATTTAACGCGAATTATCCTCGAGCTACCGGGTAGGGGAGGCGCTTTTCCCAAGGC
AGTCTGGAGCATGCGCTTTAGCAGCCCCGCTGGGCACTTGGCGCTACACAAGTGGCCTCTGGCCTCGCAC
ACATTCCACATCCACCGGTAGGCGCCAACCGGCTCCGTTCTTTGGTGGCCCCTTCGCGCCACCTTCTACT
CCTCCCCTAGTCAGGAAGTTCCCCCCCGCCCCGCAGCTCGCGTCGTGCAGGACGTGACAAATGGAAGTAG
CACGTCTCACTAGTCTCGTGCAGATGGACAGCACCGCTGAGCAATGGAAGCGGGTAGGCCTTTGGGGCAG
CGGCCAATAGCAGCTTTGCTCCTTCGCTTTCTGGGCTCAGAGGCTGGGAAGGGGTGGGTCCGGGGGCGGG
CTCAGGGGCGGGCTCAGGGGCGGGGCGGGCGCCCGAAGGTCCTCCGGAGGCCCGGCATTCTGCACGCTTC
AAAAGCGCACGTCTGCCGCGCTGTTCTCCTCTTCCTCATCTCCGGGCCTTTCGACTCTAGACACGTGTTG
ACAATTAATCATCGGCATAGTATATCGGCATAGTATAATACGACAAGGTGAGGAACTAAACCATGGTGAG
CAAGGGCGAGGAGCTGTTCACCGGGGTGGTGCCCATCCTGGTCGAGCTGGACGGCGACGTAAACGGCCAC
AAGTTCAGCGTGTCCGGCGAGGGCGAGGGCGATGCCACCTACGGCAAGCTGACCCTGAAGTTCATCTGCA
CCACCGGCAAGCTGCCCGTGCCCTGGCCCACCCTCGTGACCACCTTCACCTACGGCGTGCAGTGCTTCGC
CCGCTACCCCGACCACATGAAGCAGCACGACTTCTTCAAGTCCGCCATGCCCGAAGGCTACGTCCAGGAG
CGCACCATCTTCTTCAAGGACGACGGCAACTACAAGACCCGCGCCGAGGTGAAGTTCGAGGGCGACACCC
TGGTGAACCGCATCGAGCTGAAGGGCATCGACTTCAAGGAGGACGGCAACATCCTGGGGCACAAGCTGGA
GTACAACTACAACAGCCACAAGGTCTATATCACCGCCGACAAGCAGAAGAACGGCATCAAGGTGAACTTC
AAGACCCGCCACAACATCGAGGACGGCAGCGTGCAGCTCGCCGACCACTACCAGCAGAACACCCCCATCG
GCGACGGCCCCGTGCTGCTGCCCGACAACCACTACCTGAGCACCCAGTCCGCCCTGAGCAAAGACCCCAA
CGAGAAGCGCGATCACATGGTCCTGCTGGAGTTCGTGACCGCCGCCGGGATCACTCTCGGCATGGACGAG
CTGTACAAGGCCAAGCCTTTGTCTCAAGAAGAATCCACCCTCATTGAAAGAGCAACGGCTACAATCAACA
GCATCCCCATCTCTGAAGACTACAGCGTCGCCAGCGCAGCTCTCTCTAGCGACGGCCGCATCTTCACTGG
TGTCAATGTATATCATTTTACTGGGGGACCTTGTGCAGAACTCGTGGTGCTGGGCACTGCTGCTGCTGCG
GCAGCTGGCAACCTGACTTGTATCGTCGCGATCGGAAATGAGAACAGGGGCATCTTGAGCCCCTGCGGAC
GGTGCCGACAGGTGCTTCTCGATCTGCATCCTGGGATCAAAGCCATAGTGAAGGACAGTGATGGACAGCC
GACGGCAGTTGGGATTCGTGAATTGCTGCCCTCTGGTTATGTGTGGGAGGGCTAAGCACTTCGTGGCCGA
GGAGCAGGACTGACACGTGCTACGAGATTTCGATTCCACCGCCGCCTTCTATGAAAGGTTGGGCTTCGGA
ATCGTTTTCCGGGACGCCGGCTGGATGATCCTCCAGCGCGGGGATCTCATGCTGGAGTTCTTCGCCCACC
CCAACTTGTTTATTGCAGCTTATAATGGTTACAAATAAAGCAATAGCATCACAAATTTCACAAATAAAGC
ATTTTTTTCACTGCATTCTAGTTGTGGTTTGTCCAAACTCATCAATGTATCTTATCATGTCTGTATACCG
TCGACCTCTAGCTAGAGCTTGGCGTAATCATGGTCATAGCTGTTTCCTGTGTGAAATTGTTATCCGCTCA
CAATTCCACACAACATACGAGCCGGAAGCATAAAGTGTAAAGCCTGGGGTGCCTAATGAGTGAGCTAACT
CACATTAATTGCGTTGCGCTCACTGCCCGCTTTCCAGTCGGGAAACCTGTCGTGCCAGCTGCATTAATGA
ATCGGCCAACGCGCGGGGAGAGGCGGTTTGCGTATTGGGCGCTCTTCCGCTTCCTCGCTCACTGACTCGC
TGCGCTCGGTCGTTCGGCTGCGGCGAGCGGTATCAGCTCACTCAAAGGCGGTAATACGGTTATCCACAGA
ATCAGGGGATAACGCAGGAAAGAACATGTGAGCAAAAGGCCAGCAAAAGGCCAGGAACCGTAAAAAGGCC
GCGTTGCTGGCGTTTTTCCATAGGCTCCGCCCCCCTGACGAGCATCACAAAAATCGACGCTCAAGTCAGA
GGTGGCGAAACCCGACAGGACTATAAAGATACCAGGCGTTTCCCCCTGGAAGCTCCCTCGTGCGCTCTCC
TGTTCCGACCCTGCCGCTTACCGGATACCTGTCCGCCTTTCTCCCTTCGGGAAGCGTGGCGCTTTCTCAT
AGCTCACGCTGTAGGTATCTCAGTTCGGTGTAGGTCGTTCGCTCCAAGCTGGGCTGTGTGCACGAACCCC
CCGTTCAGCCCGACCGCTGCGCCTTATCCGGTAACTATCGTCTTGAGTCCAACCCGGTAAGACACGACTT
ATCGCCACTGGCAGCAGCCACTGGTAACAGGATTAGCAGAGCGAGGTATGTAGGCGGTGCTACAGAGTTC
TTGAAGTGGTGGCCTAACTACGGCTACACTAGAAGAACAGTATTTGGTATCTGCGCTCTGCTGAAGCCAG
TTACCTTCGGAAAAAGAGTTGGTAGCTCTTGATCCGGCAAACAAACCACCGCTGGTAGCGGTGGTTTTTT
TGTTTGCAAGCAGCAGATTACGCGCAGAAAAAAAGGATCTCAAGAAGATCCTTTGATCTTTTCTACGGGG
TCTGACGCTCAGTGGAACGAAAACTCACGTTAAGGGATTTTGGTCATGAGATTATCAAAAAGGATCTTCA
CCTAGATCCTTTTAAATTAAAAATGAAGTTTTAAATCAATCTAAAGTATATATGAGTAAACTTGGTCTGA
CAGTTACCAATGCTTAATCAGTGAGGCACCTATCTCAGCGATCTGTCTATTTCGTTCATCCATAGTTGCC
TGACTCCCCGTCGTGTAGATAACTACGATACGGGAGGGCTTACCATCTGGCCCCAGTGCTGCAATGATAC
CGCGAGACCCACGCTCACCGGCTCCAGATTTATCAGCAATAAACCAGCCAGCCGGAAGGGCCGAGCGCAG
AAGTGGTCCTGCAACTTTATCCGCCTCCATCCAGTCTATTAATTGTTGCCGGGAAGCTAGAGTAAGTAGT
TCGCCAGTTAATAGTTTGCGCAACGTTGTTGCCATTGCTACAGGCATCGTGGTGTCACGCTCGTCGTTTG
GTATGGCTTCATTCAGCTTCGGTTCCCAACGATCAAGGCGAGTTACATGATCCCCCATGTTGTGCAAAAA
AGCGGTTAGCTCCTTCGGTCCTCCGATCGTTGTCAGAAGTAAGTTGGCCGCAGTGTTATCACTCATGGTT
ATGGCAGCACTGCATAATTCTCTTACTGTCATGCCATCCGTAAGATGCTTTTCTGTGACTGGTGAGTACT
CAACCAAGTCATTCTGAGAATAGTGTATGCGGCGACCGAGTTGCTCTTGCCCGGCGTCAATACGGGATAA
TACCGCGCCACATAGCAGAACTTTAAAAGTGCTCATCATTGGAAAACGTTCTTCGGGGCGAAAACTCTCA
AGGATCTTACCGCTGTTGAGATCCAGTTCGATGTAACCCACTCGTGCACCCAACTGATCTTCAGCATCTT
TTACTTTCACCAGCGTTTCTGGGTGAGCAAAAACAGGAAGGCAAAATGCCGCAAAAAAGGGAATAAGGGC
GACACGGAAATGTTGAATACTCATACTCTTCCTTTTTCAATATTATTGAAGCATTTATCAGGGTTATTGT
CTCATGAGCGGATACATATTTGAATGTATTTAGAAAAATAAACAAATAGGGGTTCCGCGCACATTTCCCC
GAAAAGTGCCACCTGACGTCGACGGATCGGGAGATCTCCCGATCCCCTATGGTGCACTCTCAGTACAATC
TGCTCTGATGCCGCATAGTTAAGCCAGTATCTGCTCCCTGCTTGTGTGTTGGAGGTCGCTGAGTAGTGCG
CGAGCAAAATTTAAGCTACAACAAGGCAAGGCTTGACCGACAATTGCATGAAGAATCTGCTTAGGGTTAG
GCGTTTTGCGCTGCTTCGCGATGTACGGGCCAGATATACGCGTTGACATTGATTATTGACTAGTTATTAA
TAGTAATCAATTACGGGGTCATTAGTTCATAGCCCATATATGGAGTTCCGCGTTACATAACTTACGGTAA
ATGGCCCGCCTGGCTGACCGCCCAACGACCCCCGCCCATTGACGTCAATAATGACGTATGTTCCCATAGT
AACGCCAATAGGGACTTTCCATTGACGTCAATGGGTGGAGTATTTACGGTAAACTGCCCACTTGGCAGTA
CATCAAGTGTATCATATGCCAAGTACGCCCCCTATTGACGTCAATGACGGTAAATGGCCCGCCTGGCATT
ATGCCCAGTACATGACCTTATGGGACTTTCCTACTTGGCAGTACATCTACGTATTAGTCATCGCTATTAC
CATG
Features (pLannotate 1.2.2; 26 found; start..end, strand, type, name):
      1..204     +  promoter       CMV promoter: human cytomegalovirus (CMV) immediate early promoter
    200..233     +  LTR            5' LTR (truncated) (fragment): truncated 5' long terminal repeat (LTR) from HIV-1
    249..267     +  promoter       T7 promoter: promoter for bacteriophage T7 RNA polymerase
    298..318     +  protein_bind   attB1: mutant version of attB; core recombination site for the Gateway® BP reaction BP Clonase™
    324..1622    +  CDS            PRMT2: ANM2_HUMAN - Also known as HMT1, HRMT1L1. Experimental evidence at protein level: Swiss-Prot protein existence level 1. Arginine methyltransferase that methylates the guanidino nitrogens of arginyl residues in proteins such as STAT3, FBL, histone H4. Acts as a coactivator (with NCOA2) of the androgen receptor (AR)- mediated transactivation. Acts as a coactivator (with estrogen) of estrogen receptor (ER)-mediated transactivation. Enhances PGR, PPARG, RARA-mediated transactivation. May inhibit NF-kappa-B transcription and promote apoptosis. Represses E2F1 transcriptional activity (in a RB1- depe
   1627..1651    -  protein_bind   attB2: mutant version of attB; recombination site for the Gateway® BP reaction BP Clonase™
   1677..1718    +  CDS            V5 tag: epitope tag from simian virus 5
   1802..1850    +  polyA_signal   HSV TK poly(A) signal: herpes simplex virus thymidine kinase polyadenylation signal (Cole and Stacy, 1985)
   1941..1957    -  polyA_signal   bGH poly(A) signal (fragment): bovine growth hormone polyadenylation signal
   2052..2480    +  rep_origin     f1 ori (sequence partly withheld): f1 bacteriophage origin of replication; arrow indicates direction of (+) strand synthesis
   2495..2994    +  promoter       PGK promoter: mouse phosphoglycerate kinase 1 promoter
   3008..3055    +  promoter       EM7 promoter: synthetic bacterial promoter&nbsp
   3074..3790    +  CDS            Emerald: Emerald is a basic (constitutively fluorescent) green fluorescent protein published in 1998, derived from Aequorea victoria. It is reported to be a very rapidly-maturing weak dimer.
   3790..4186    +  CDS            BSD (fragment): blasticidin S deaminase; Aspergillus terreus BSD; confers resistance to blasticidin
   4187..4214    +  CDS            BleoR (fragment): antibiotic-binding protein; Sh ble from Streptoalloteichus hindustanus; confers resistance to bleomycin, phleomycin, and Zeocin™
   4224..4349    +  CDS            ble (fragment): BLE_KLEPN - Experimental evidence at protein level: Swiss-Prot protein existence level 1. Binding protein with a strong affinity to the bleomycin family of antibiotics. Binds to CL990; an antimitotic-antibiotic compound. From Klebsiella pneumoniae.
   4344..4465    +  polyA_signal   SV40 poly(A) signal: SV40 polyadenylation signal
   4538..4554    -  protein_bind   lac operator: The lac repressor binds to the lac operator to inhibit transcription in E. coli. This inhibition can be relieved by adding lactose or isopropyl-β-D-thiogalactopyranoside (IPTG). lac repressor encoded by lacI
   4562..4592    -  promoter       lac promoter: promoter for the E. coli lac operon
   4607..4628    -  protein_bind   CAP binding site: CAP binding activates transcription in the presence of cAMP. E. coli catabolite activator protein
   4641..4733    -  CDS            lacI (fragment): lac repressor; lacI; The lac repressor binds to the lac operator to inhibit transcription in E. coli. This inhibition can be relieved by adding lactose or isopropyl-β-D-thiogalactopyranoside (IPTG).
   4916..5504    -  rep_origin     ori: high-copy-number ColE1/pMB1/pBR322/pUC origin of replication
   5675..6535    -  CDS            AmpR: β-lactamase; bla; confers resistance to ampicillin, carbenicillin, and related antibiotics
   6536..6640    -  promoter       AmpR promoter: bla
   6699..6751    -  misc_feature   bom (fragment): basis of mobility region from pBR322
   6906..7285    +  enhancer       CMV enhancer: human cytomegalovirus immediate early enhancer
