[The description below was written by a language model from this plasmid's Addgene catalogue record and pLannotate feature annotations shown in this document.]
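Description:
PRMT2_pcDNA6.2/EmGFP-Bsd is a mammalian expression plasmid made by Gateway recombination of the human PRMT2 (HRMT1L1) coding sequence into the Invitrogen pcDNA6.2/EmGFP-Bsd/V5-DEST destination vector. It is propagated in E. coli as a high-copy plasmid through a ColE1/pUC-type origin and selected with ampicillin via the β-lactamase gene. An f1 origin is also present. The sequenced record is about 7.3 kb, consistent with the stated backbone plus an insert of roughly 1.3 kb.

The PRMT2 open reading frame, which encodes a protein arginine methyltransferase, sits between attB1 and attB2 sites left by the recombination reaction. It is driven by the CMV immediate-early enhancer/promoter, with a T7 promoter just upstream that also serves as a sequencing primer site. A V5 epitope tag lies downstream of attB2, followed by the HSV TK polyadenylation signal. The record does not state whether the insert retains its stop codon, so it is unclear whether the V5 tag is actually fused to PRMT2.

A second, independent cassette uses the mouse PGK promoter to express Emerald GFP fused to blasticidin S deaminase, terminated by an SV40 poly(A) signal. This allows transfected cells to be identified by green fluorescence and selected with blasticidin. The EM7 bacterial promoter ahead of this fusion can drive the same marker in E. coli. Short annotated fragments (HIV LTR, bGH poly(A), bleomycin-resistance, lacI) appear to be partial sequence matches rather than functional elements.

According to the associated publication, the plasmid belongs to a set of chromosome 21 gene constructs used in an overexpression screen for modulators of Sonic hedgehog signaling relevant to Down syndrome.
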