Addgene plasmid #176953: PRMT2_pcDNA6.2/EmGFP-Bsd
Purpose: Mammalian expression vector encoding PRMT2 and EmGFP-Bsd
Depositing lab: Roger Reeves. Depositing organization: Johns Hopkins University and School of Medicine. Publication: Overexpression screen of chromosome 21 genes reveals modulators of Sonic hedgehog signaling relevant to Down syndrome. Moyer AJ, Fernandez FX, Li Y, Klinedinst DK, Florea LD, Kazuki Y, Oshimura M, Reeves RH. Dis Model Mech. 2023 Apr 1;16(4):dmm049712. doi: 10.1242/dmm.049712. Epub 2023 Apr 13. PubMed 36995257.
Backbone
  Vector backbone: pcDNA6.2/EmGFP-Bsd/V5-DEST
  Backbone manufacturer: Invitrogen (V36620)
  Backbone size w/o insert (bp): 5983
  Vector type: Mammalian Expression
  Selectable markers: EmGFP fused to Blasticidin (bsd)-resistance marker
Growth in bacteria
  Bacterial resistance: Ampicillin, 100 μg/mL
  Growth temperature: 37°C
  Growth strain: DH5alpha
  Copy number: High Copy
Gene/Insert
  Gene/Insert name: PRMT2 (alt name: HRMT1L1)
  Species: H. sapiens (human)
  Insert size (bp): 1302
  Entrez Gene: PRMT2 (a.k.a. HRMT1L1)
  Promoter: CMV
  Cloning method: Gateway Cloning
  Sequencing primers: 5′ T7; 3′ V5 reverse
Resource information
  A portion of this plasmid was derived from a plasmid made by: Derived from Addgene #53905
Terms and licenses: Academic/Nonprofit Terms; Industry Terms: Not Available to Industry
Depositor comments: PRMT2 (BC000727) expressed under the control of CMV promoter and EmGFP-Bsd under the control of PGK
How to cite: PRMT2_pcDNA6.2/EmGFP-Bsd was a gift from Roger Reeves (Addgene plasmid # 176953 ; http://n2t.net/addgene:176953 ; RRID:Addgene_176953)
